>Addgene plasmid #238341 | proUBI10::VIH2-FL::FLAG-K379A-K381A-K498A | addgene full sequence | sequence record 475893 | Addgene NGS Result
TTGAGATCCTTTTTTTCTGCGCGTAATCTGCTGCTTGCAAACAAAAAAACCACCGCTACCAGCGGTGGTT
TGTTTGCCGGATCAAGAGCTACCAACTCTTTTTCCGAAGGTAACTGGCTTCAGCAGAGCGCAGATACCAA
ATACTGTCCTTCTAGTGTAGCCGTAGTTAGGCCACCACTTCAAGAACTCTGTAGCACCGCCTACATACCT
CGCTCTGCTAATCCTGTTACCAGTGGCTGCTGCCAGTGGCGATAAGTCGTGTCTTACCGGGTTGGACTCA
AGACGATAGTTACCGGATAAGGCGCAGCGGTCGGGCTGAACGGGGGGTTCGTGCACACAGCCCAGCTTGG
AGCGAACGACCTACACCGAACTGAGATACCTACAGCGTGAGCTATGAGAAAGCGCCACGCTTCCCGAAGG
GAGAAAGGCGGACAGGTATCCGGTAAGCGGCAGGGTCGGAACAGGAGAGCGCACGAGGGAGCTTCCAGGG
GGAAACGCCTGGTATCTTTATAGTCCTGTCGGGTTTCGCCACCTCTGACTTGAGCGTCGATTTTTGTGAT
GCTCGTCAGGGGGGCGGAGCCTATGGAAAAACGCCAGCAACGCGGCCTTTTTACGGTTCCTGGCCTTTTG
CTGGCCTTTTGCTCACATGTTCTTTCCTGCGTTATCCCCTGATTCTGTGGATAACCGTATTACCGCCTTT
GAGTGAGCTGATACCGCTCGCCGCAGCCGAACGACCGAGCGCAGCGAGTCAGTGAGCGAGGAAGCGGAAG
AGCGCCTGATGCGGTATTTTCTCCTTACGCATCTGTGCGGTATTTCACACCGCATATGGTGCACTCTCAG
TACAATCTGCTCTGATGCCGCATAGTTAAGCCAGTATACACTCCGCTATCGCTACGTGACTGGGTCATGG
CTGCGCCCCGACACCCGCCAACACCCGCTGACGCGCCCTGACGGGCTTGTCTGCTCCCGGCATCCGCTTA
CAGACAAGCTGTGACTGTCTCCGGGAGCTGCATGTGTCAGAGGTTTTCACCGTCATCACCGAAACGCGCG
AGGCAGGGTGCCTTGATGTGGGCGCCGGCGGTCGAGTGGCGACGGCGCGGCTTGTCCGCGCCCTGGTAGA
TTGCCTGGCCGTAGGCCAGCCATTTTTGAGCGGCCAGCGGCCGCGATAGGCCGACGCGAAGCGGCGGGGC
GTAGGGAGCGCAGCGACCGAAGGGTAGGCGCTTTTTGCAGCTCTTCGGCTGTGCGCTGGCCAGACAGTTA
TGCACAGGCCAGGCGGGTTTTAAGAGTTTTAATAAGTTTTAAAGAGTTTTAGGCGGAAAAATCGCCTTTT
TTCTCTTTTATATCAGTCACTTACATGTGTGACCGGTTCCCAATGTACGGCTTTGGGTTCCCAATGTACG
GGTTCCGGTTCCCAATGTACGGCTTTGGGTTCCCAATGTACGTGCTATCCACAGGAAAGAGTCCTTTTCG
ACCTTTTTCCCCTGCTAGGGCAATTTGCCCTAGCATCTGCTCCGTACATTAGGAACCGGCGGATGCTTCG
CCCTCGATCAGGTTGCGGTAGCGCATGACTAGGATCGGGCCAGCCTGCCCCGCCTCCTCCTTCAAATCGT
ACTCCGGCAGGTCATTTGACCCGATCAGCTTGCGCACGGTGAAACAGAACTTCTTGAACTCTCCGGCGCT
GCCACTGCGTTCGTAGATCGTCTTGAACAACCATCTGGCTTCTGCCTTGCCTGCGGCGCGGCGTGCCAGG
CGGTAGAGAAAACGGCCGATGCCGGGATCGATCAAAAAGTAATCGGGGTGAACCGTCAGCACGTCCGGGT
TCTTGCCTTCTGTGATCTCGCGGTACATCCAATCAGCTAGCTCGATCTCGATGTACTCCGGCCGCCCGGT
TTCGCTCTTTACGATCTTGTAGCGGCTAATCAAGGCTTCACCCTCGGATACCGTCACCAGGCGGCCGTTC
TTGGCCTTCTTCGTACGCTGCATGGCAACGTGCGTGGTGTTTAACCGAATGCAGGTTTCTACCAGGTCGT
CTTTCTGCTTTCCGCCATCGGCTCGCCGGCAGAACTTGAGTACGTCCGCAACGTGTGGACGGAACACGCG
GCCGGGCTTGTCTCCCTTCCCTTCCCGGTATCGGTTCATGGATTCGGTTAGATGGGAAACCGCCATCAGT
ACCAGGTCGTAATCCCACACACTGGCCATGCCGGCCGGCCCTGCGGAAACCTCTACGTGCCCGTCTGGAA
GCTCGTAGCGGATCACCTCGCCAGCTCGTCGGTCACGCTTCGACAGACGGAAAACGGCCACGTCCATGAT
GCTGCGACTATCGCGGGTGCCCACGTCATAGAGCATCGGAACGAAAAAATCTGGTTGCTCGTCGCCCTTG
GGCGGCTTCCTAATCGACGGCGCACCGGCTGCCGGCGGTTGCCGGGATTCTTTGCGGATTCGATCAGCGG
CCGCTTGCCACGATTCACCGGGGCGTGCTTCTGCCTCGATGCGTTGCCGCTGGGCGGCCTGCGCGGCCTT
CAACTTCTCCACCAGGTCATCACCCAGCGCCGCGCCGATTTGTACCGGGCCGGATGGTTTGCGACCGCTC
ACGCCGATTCCTCGGGCTTGGGGGTTCCAGTGCCATTGCAGGGCCGGCAGGCAACCCAGCCGCTTACGCC
TGGCCAACCGCCCGTTCCTCCACACATGGGGCATTCCACGGCGTCGGTGCCTGGTTGTTCTTGATTTTCC
ATGCCGCCTCCTTTAGCCGCTAAAATTCATCTACTCATTTATTCATTTGCTCATTTACTCTGGTAGCTGC
GCGATGTATTCAGATAGCAGCTCGGTAATGGTCTTGCCTTGGCGTACCGCGTACATCTTCAGCTTGGTGT
GATCCTCCGCCGGCAACTGAAAGTTGACCCGCTTCATGGCTGGCGTGTCTGCCAGGCTGGCCAACGTTGC
AGCCTTGCTGCTGCGTGCGCTCGGACGGCCGGCACTTAGCGTGTTTGTGCTTTTGCTCATTTTCTCTTTA
CCTCATTAACTCAAATGAGTTTTGATTTAATTTCAGCGGCCAGCGCCTGGACCTCGCGGGCAGCGTCGCC
CTCGGGTTCTGATTCAAGAACGGTTGTGCCGGCGGCGGCAGTGCCTGGGTAGCTCACGCGCTGCGTGATA
CGGGACTCAAGAATGGGCAGCTCGTACCCGGCCAGCGCCTCGGCAACCTCACCGCCGATGCGCGTGCCTT
TGATCGCCCGCGACACGACAAAGGCCGCTTGTAGCCTTCCATCCGTGACCTCAATGCGCTGCTTAACCAG
CTCCACCAGGTCGGCGGTGGCCCATATGTCGTAAGGGCTTGGCTGCACCGGAATCAGCACGAAGTCGGCT
GCCTTGATCGCGGACACAGCCAAGTCCGCCGCCTGGGGCGCTCCGTCGATCACTACGAAGTCGCGCCGGC
CGATGGCCTTCACGTCGCGGTCAATCGTCGGGCGGTCGATGCCGACAACGGTTAGCGGTTGATCTTCCCG
CACGGCCGCCCAATCGCGGGCACTGCCCTGGGGATCGGAATCGACTAACAGAACATCGGCCCCGGCGAGT
TGCAGGGCGCGGGCTAGATGGGTTGCGATGGTCGTCTTGCCTGACCCGCCTTTCTGGTTAAGTACAGCGA
TAACCTTCATGCGTTCCCCTTGCGTATTTGTTTATTTACTCATCGCATCATATACGCAGCGACCGCATGA
CGCAAGCTGTTTTACTCAAATACACATCACCTTTTTAGACGGCGGCGCTCGGTTTCTTCAGCGGCCAAGC
TGGCCGGCCAGGCCGCCAGCTTGGCATCAGACAAACCGGCCAGGATTTCATGCAGCCGCACGGTTGAGAT
GTGCGCGGGCGGCTCGAACACGTACCCGGCCGCGATCATCTCCGCCTCGATCTCTTCGGTAATGAAAAAC
GGTTCGTCCTGGCCGTCCTGGTGCGGTTTCATGCTTGTTCCTCTTGGCGTTCATTCTCGGCGGCCGCCAG
GGCGTCGGCCTCGGTCAATGCGTCCTCACGGAAGGCACCGCGCCGCCTGGCCTCGGTGGGCGTCACTTCC
TCGCTGCGCTCAAGTGCGCGGTACAGGGTCGAGCGATGCACGCCAAGCAGTGCAGCCGCCTCTTTCACGG
TGCGGCCTTCCTGGTCGATCAGCTCGCGGGCGTGCGCGATCTGTGCCGGGGTGAGGGTAGGGCGGGGGCC
AAACTTCACGCCTCGGGCCTTGGCGGCCTCGCGCCCGCTCCGGGTGCGGTCGATGATTAGGGAACGCTCG
AACTCGGCAATGCCGGCGAACACGGTCAACACCATGCGGCCGGCCGGCGTGGTGGTGTCGGCCCACGGCT
CTGCCAGGCTACGCAGGCCCGCGCCGGCCTCCTGGATGCGCTCGGCAATGTCCAGTAGGTCGCGGGTGCT
GCGGGCCAGGCGGTCTAGCCTGGTCACTGTCACAACGTCGCCAGGGCGTAGGTGGTCAAGCATCCTGGCC
AGCTCCGGGCGGTCGCGCCTGGTGCCGGTGATCTTCTCGGAAAACAGCTTGGTGCAGCCGGCCGCGTGCA
GTTCGGCCCGTTGGTTGGTCAAGTCCTGGTCGTCGGTGCTGACGCGGGCATAGCCCAGCAGGCCAGCGGC
GGCGCTCTTGTTCATGGCGTAATGTCTCCGGTTCTAGTCGCAAGTATTCTACTTTATGCGACTAAAACAC
GCGACAAGAAAACGCCAGGAAAAGGGCAGGGCGGCAGCCTGTCGCGTAACTTAGGACTTGTGCGACATGT
CGTTTTCAGAAGAAGGCTGCACTGAACGTCAGAAGCCGACTGCACTATAGCAGCGGAGGGGTTGGATCAA
AGTACTTTGATCCCGAGGGGAACCCTGTGGTTGGCATGCACATACAAATGGACGAACGGATAAACCTTTT
CACGCCCTTTTAAATATCCGATTATTCTAATAAACGCTCTTTTCTCTTAGGTTTACCCGCCAATATATCC
TGTCAAACACTGATAGTTTAAACCAGAGAAGACAACAGAGCGGAGTCTAGCTCAACAGAGCTTTTAACCC
AAATTGGTACAATAGAATACAACTTTAGATCATAATTCTCAAAAGAAAGAGATTCCTTAGCTATTCTATC
TGCCACTCCATTTCCTTCTCGGCTTGTATGCACAAGCATAAAATCCTCAAACTTGCTAAGTAGATACTTT
ATGTCTTGGATAATTGGATTGAGACTTGACAAGCATAACTTTCATGTAACCAAAGACACAAGTTGCTGAG
AATCCACCTCAAAAATGATCTTCCTATAATTGAATCGGGATAATGACAGCACAGCCCATCTAAGAGCCTC
CACTTCTACTTCCAGCACGCTTCTTACTTTTACCACAGCTCTTGCACCTAACCATAACACCTTCCCTGTA
TGATCGCGAAGCACCCACCCTAAGCCACATTTTAATCCTTCTGTTGGCCATGCCCCATCAAAGTTGCACT
TAACCCAAGATTGTGGTGGAGCTTCCCATGTTTCTCGTCTGTCCCGACGGTGTTGTGGTTGGTGCTTTCC
TTACATTCTGAGCCTCTTTCCTTCTAATCCACTCATCTGCATCTTCTTGTGTCCTTACTAATACCTCATT
GGTTCCAAATTCCCTCCCTTTAAGCACCAGCTCGTTTCTGTTCTTCCACAGCCTCCCAAGTATCCAAGGG
ACTAAAGCCTCCACATTCTTCAGATCAGGATATTCTTGTTTAAGATGTTGAACTCTATGGAGGTTTGTAT
GAACTGATGATCTAGGACCGGATAAGTTCCCTTCTTCATAGCGAACTTATTCAAAGAATGTTTTGTGTAT
CATTCTTGTTACATTGTTATTAATGAAAAAATATTATTGGTCATTGGACTGAACACGAGTGTTAAATATG
GACCAGGCCCCAAATAAGATCCATTGATATATGAATTAAATAACAAGAATAAATCGAGTCACCAAACCAC
TTGCCTTTTTTAACGAGACTTGTTCACCAACTTGATACAAAAGTCATTATCCTATGCAAATCAATAATCA
TACAAAAATATCCAATAACACTAAAAAATTAAAAGAAATGGATAATTTCACAATATGTTATACGATAAAG
AAGTTACTTTTCCAAGAAATTCACTGATTTTATAAGCCCACTTGCATTAGATAAATGGCAAAAAAAAACA
AAAAGGAAAAGAAATAAAGCACGAAGAATTCTAGAAAATACGAAATACGCTTCAATGCAGTGGGACCCAC
GGTTCAATTATTGCCAATTTTCAGCTCCACCGTATATTTAAAAAATAAAACGATAATGCTAAAAAAATAT
AAATCGTAACGATCGTTAAATCTCAACGGCTGGATCTTATGACGACCGTTAGAAATTGTGGTTGTCGACG
AGTCAGTAATAAACGGCGTCAAAGTGGTTGCAGCCGGCACACACGAGTCGTGTTTATCAACTCAAAGCAC
AAATACTTTTCCTCAACCTAAAAATAAGGCAATTAGCCAAAAACAACTTTGCGTGTAAACAACGCTCAAT
ACACGTGTCATTTTATTATTAGCTATTGCTTCACCGCCTTAGCTTTCTCGTGACCTAGTCGTCCTCGTCT
TTTCTTCTTCTTCTTCTATAAAACAATACCCAAAGAGCTCTTCTTCTTCACAATTCAGATTTCAATTTCT
CAAAATCTTAAAAACTTTCTCTCAATTCTCTCTACCGTGATCAAGGTAAATTTCTGTGTTCCTTATTCTC
TCAAAATCTTCGATTTTGTTTTCGTTCGATCCCAATTTCGTATATGTTCTTTGGTTTAGATTCTGTTAAT
CTTAGATCGAATACGATTTTCTGGGTTTGATCGTTAGATATCATCTTAATTCTCGATTAGGGTTTCATAG
ATATCATCCGATTTGTTCAAATAATTTGAGTTTTGTCGAATAATTACTCTTCGATTTGTGATTTCTATCT
AGATCTGGTGTTAGTTTCTAGTTTGTGCGATCGAATTTGTCGATTAATCTGAGTTTTTCTGATTAACAGT
CTGGAAGCACCATGGAGATGGAAGAAGGAGCAAGTGGTGTTGGTGAGAAGATAAAGATTGGAGTCTGCGT
CATGGAAAAGAAGGTTTTCTCAGCTCCCATGGGGGAAATTCTCGACAGACTCCAGTCTTTTGGTGAATTT
GAGATCTTACATTTTGGGGATAAAGTTATACTTGAAGATCCAATAGAAAGTTGGCCCATTTGTGATTGCT
TGATTGCTTTTCATTCCTCTGGATATCCTCTTGAGAAGGCTCAGGCATATGCTGCTTTAAGAAAGCCATT
TTTAGTGAATGAACTTGATCCGCAATATCTTCTTCATGATCGCCGGAAGGTGTATGAGCATCTTGAGATG
TATGGCATCCCAGTTCCTAGGTATGCTTGTGTCAATAGAAAGGTACCAAATCAAGACCTTCATTATTTTG
TCGAGGAAGAAGATTTTGTTGAGGTCCATGGTGAACGCTTCTGGAAGCCATTTGTGGAAAAGCCTGTCAA
TGGAGATGACCATAGTATAATGATATACTACCCTAGCTCGGCAGGTGGAGGCATGAAAGAATTGTTTCGC
AAGATTGGGAACCGATCAAGTGAATTTCATCCTGACGTCAGAAGGGTAAGGAGAGAAGGCTCTTATATAT
ACGAGGAGTTTATGGCCACCGGAGGAACTGATGTCAAGGTCTATACAGTGGGTCCTGAATACGCACATGC
TGAAGCAAGAAAGTCACCTGTTGTTGATGGTGTTGTTATGAGGAATACAGATGGGAAGGAAGTGAGATAT
CCAGTATTGCTTACACCTGCTGAAAAGCAAATGGCTAGAGAAGTTTGCATTGCATTTAGGCAAGCGGTCT
GTGGGTTTGATCTTCTACGATCTGAGGGCTGTTCATATGTTTGTGATGTCAATGGATGGAGTTTTGTGAA
GAACTCATACAAGTATTATGACGATGCTGCGTGTGTGCTAAGGAAAATGTGTTTGGATGCAAAAGCTCCT
CATCTCTCATCCACTCTTCCTCCCACCTTGCCATGGAAGGTCAATGAACCTGTACAATCTAATGAAGGTC
TAACTCGCCAGGGAAGTGGCATCATCGGCACTTTTGGGCAGTCAGAAGAGCTACGTTGTGTCATTGCTGT
TGTTCGACATGGCGATAGAACTCCCGCAGTGGCACTAAAAGTTACAGAGGAAAAACTATTAAACCTAATG
TTGAAGTACAATGGTGGAAAGCCAAGAGCTGAAACCAAACTTAAGAGTGCCGTCCAGTTGCAAGATCTAT
TAGATGCCACAAGAATGTTAGTTCCCCGTACAAGACCAGGTCGTGAAAGTGATAGTGATGCAGAGGACCT
TGAACATGCTGAGAAGCTTCGGCAAGTTAAAGCAGTCCTTGAAGAGGGAGGACATTTCTCTGGTATATAC
AGGAAGGTTCAACTGAAGCCGCTGAAGTGGGTTAAAATACCAAAAAGCGATGGTGATGGCGAAGAAGAAA
GACCAGTAGAGGCCCTTATGGTTCTGGCATATGGCGGTGTTTTAACACACGCTGGTAGAAAGCAGGCAGA
AGAACTTGGTAGATACTTTCGAAACAATATGTATCCAGGTGAAGGGACTGGTTTGCTTCGTCTCCATAGT
ACGTACCGTCATGACCTTAAAATTTACAGCTCTGACGAGGGACGTGTTCAGATGTCTGCAGCGGCTTTTG
CTAAAGGCCTGCTTGACCTAGAAGGACAGCTGACGCCAATCCTGGTTTCTTTGGTTAGCAAGGACTCTTC
CATGTTGGATGGTCTTGATAATGCCAGCATTGAAATGGAAGCGGCCAAGGCTAGATTGAATGAGATTGTA
ACGTCTGGCACAAAGATGATAGACGACGACCAAGTCTCCTCTGAAGATTTCCCTTGGATGACTGATGGAG
CTGGACTTCCTCCCAACGCTCATGAACTCCTACGTGAACTGGTGAAATTAACTAAGAATGTGACTGAACA
AGTAAGACTACTTGCAATGGATGAGGACGAGAACCTCACTGAGCCATACGATATAATTCCTCCATATGAT
CAAGCAAAAGCCCTTGGCAAGACAAACATTGACAGTGATCGGATTGCTTCTGGATTACCATGTGGTAGTG
AAGGATTCCTTCTGATGTTTGCTCGGTGGATAAAACTTGCTAGGGATCTCTACAATGAAAGAAAAGACCG
ATTTGACATCACACAGATTCCGGATGTTTACGATTCATGCAAGTACGACCTGTTACATAATTCCCATCTC
GATCTAAAAGGATTAGATGAACTCTTCAAAGTAGCACAGTTACTTGCAGATGGTGTAATCCCAAATGAGT
ATGGCATCAATCCGCAACAAAAGCTTAAAATCGGTTCAAAGATTGCTCGGCGCTTAATGGGGAAAATCTT
GATAGACTTGAGGAATACTCGAGAAGAAGCACTGAGCGTTGCCGAGTTGAAAGAAAGCCAAGAACAAGTC
TTGTCATTATCCGCCTCGCAAAGGGAAGATAGAAATAGTCAACCGAAGCTATTTATCAATAGCGATGAAT
TGAGACGACCTGGCACAGGTGATAAAGATGAAGATGATGATAAAGAAACCAAATACCGATTAGATCCAAA
GTATGCAAATGTGAAAACACCTGAACGTCATGTGAGGACTCGACTTTACTTCACATCTGAATCGCATATT
CATTCGCTCATGAACGTCCTTCGATACTGTAACCTTGATGAATCTCTCCTAGGAGAAGAAAGCCTCATTT
GCCAAAACGCCTTAGAACGTCTCTGTAAAACCAAGGAACTCGATTACATGAGTTACATTGTCCTAAGGCT
CTTTGAGAACACCGAGGTATCACTTGAGGACCCGAAAAGATTCCGCATTGAACTTACATTTAGCCGTGGA
GCTGATTTGTCTCCCTTAAGGAATAATGACGACGAGGCAGAGACATTGCTAAGGGAACACACACTTCCGA
TAATGGGACCAGAGAGGCTTCAAGAAGTAGGTTCTTGTTTAAGCTTGGAGACAATGGAGAAAATGGTTCG
TCCATTTGCTATGCCGGCGGAAGATTTCCCTCCGGCGTCCACTCCGGTTGGTTTCTCGGGTTACTTCTCA
AAAAGTGCTGCGGTGCTGGAGCGACTCGTAAACCTCTTCCACAACTATAAGAACTCTTCTTCTAATGGAA
GGAGCAAGGGAGATTACAAAGACCATGATGGAGATTATAAGGATCACGATATCGACTACAAAGATGACGA
CGATAAATAAAATCGATCGTTCAAACATTTGGCAATAAAGTTTCTTAAGATTGAATCCTGTTGCCGGTCT
TGCGATGATTATCATATAATTTCTGTTGAATTACGTTAAGCATGTAATAATTAACATGTAATGCATGACG
TTATTTATGAGATGGGTTTTTATGATTAGAGTCCCGCAATTATACATTTAATACGCGATAGAAAACAAAA
TATAGCGCGCAAACTAGGATAAATTATCGCGCGCGGTGTCATCTATGTTACTAGATCTGAGGTATGTAGG
TATAGTAACATGAACAAGAACAGACTCAAGTACAAGATCGCATACGAAAATGGAAATGGCAATGTCACTT
CCACATAATCAAACACGAATCCTCATATCAACAAGGCCTGAGATTCTAACTAGCTCATAACAACTTAGCC
AATAGTTACTTGAGACTACCAAATGTATGTAGAACTAAAGACTAAGGGACAGAGAGTTCGTCTAAACAGG
TGAATCTAGTCGTTGTTATCTAATAAACAATTCAGCCCCAAATGCAGAACACACATAGAGCTCTCTATTG
ATTCAAATTACGATCTGATACTGATAACGTCTAGATTTTTAGGGTTAAAGCAATCAATCACCTGACGATT
CAAGGTGGTTGGATCATGACGATTCCAGAAAACATCAAGCAAGCTCTCAAAGCTACACTCTTTGGGATCA
TACTGAACTCTAACAACCTCGTTATGTCCCGTAGTGCCAGTACAGACATCCTCGTAACTCGGATTGTGCA
CGATGCCATGGCTATACCCAACCTCGGTCTTGGTCACACCAGGAACTCTCTGGTAAGCTAGCTCCACTCC
CCAGAAACAACCGGCGCCAAATTGCGCGAATTGCTGACCTGATGACGGAACATCATCGTCGGGTCCTTGG
GCGATTGCGGCGGAAGATGGGTCAGCTTGGGCTTGAGGACGAGAGCCGAATCCGAGTCTGTTGAAAAGGT
TGTTCATTGGGGATTTGTATACGGAGATTGGTCGTCGAGAGGTTTGAGGGAAAGGACAAATGGGTTTGGC
TCTGGAGAAAGAGAGTGCGGCTTTAGAGAGAGAATTGAGAGGTTTAGAGAGAGATGCGGCGGCGATGAGC
GTGCCGAGGAGAGACGACGAGGACCTGCATTATCAAAGCAGTGACGTGGTGAAATTTGGAACTTTTAAGA
GGCAGATAGATTTATTATTTGTATCCATTTTCTTCATTGTTCTAGAATGTCGCGGAACAAATTTTAAAAC
TAAATCCTAAATTTTTCTAATTTTGTTGCCAATAGTGGATATGTGGGCCGTATAGAAGGAATCTATTGAA
GGCTCAAACCCATACTGACGAGCCCAAAGGTTCGTTTTGCGTTTTATGTTTCGGTTCGATGCCAACGCCA
CATTCTGAGCTAGGCAAAAAACAAACGTGTCTTTGAATAGACTCCTCTCGTTAACACATGCAGCGGCTGC
ATGGTGACGCCATTAACACGTGGCCTACAATTGCATGATGTCTCCATTGACACGTGACTTCTCGTCTCCT
TTCTTAATATATCTAACAAACACTCCTACCTCTTCCAAAATATATACACATCTTTTTGATCAATCTCTCA
TTCAAAATCTCATTCTCTCTAGTAAACAAGAACAAAAAAATGGCGGATACAGCTAGAGGAACCCATCACG
ATATCATCGGCAGGGACCAGTACCCGATGATGGGCCGTGACCGTGACCAGTACCAGATGTCCGGACGAGG
ATCTGACTACTCCAAGTCTAGGCAGATTGCTAAAGCTGCAACTGCTGTCACAGCTGGTGGTTCCCTCCTT
GTTCTCTCCAGCCTTACCCTTGTTGGAACTGTCATAGCTTTGACTGTTGCAACACCTCTGCTCGTTATCT
TCAGCCCAATCCTTGTCCCGGCTCTCATCACAGTTGCACTCCTCATCACCGGTTTTCTTTCCTCTGGAGG
GTTTGGCATTGCCGCTATAACCGTTTTCTCTTGGATTTACAAGTAAGCACACATTTATCATCTTACTTCA
TAATTTTGTGCAATATGTGCATGCATGTGTTGAGCCAGTAGCTTTGGATCAATTTTTTTGGTCGAATAAC
AAATGTAACAATAAGAAATTGCAAATTCTAGGGAACATTTGGTTAACTAAATACGAAATTTGACCTAGCT
AGCTTGAATGTGTCTGTGTATATCATCTATATAGGTAAAATGCTTGGTATGATACCTATTGATTGTGAAT
AGGTACGCAACGGGAGAGCACCCACAGGGATCAGACAAGTTGGACAGTGCAAGGATGAAGTTGGGAAGCA
AAGCTCAGGATCTGAAAGACAGAGCTCAGTACTACGGACAGCAACATACTGGTGGGGAACATGACCGTGA
CCGTACTCGTGGTGGCCAGCACACTACTATGAGCGAGCTGATTAAGGAGAACATGCACATGAAGCTGTAC
ATGGAGGGCACCGTGAACAACCACCACTTCAAGTGCACATCCGAGGGCGAAGGCAAGCCCTACGAGGGCA
CCCAGACCATGAGAATCAAGGTGGTCGAGGGCGGCCCTCTCCCCTTCGCCTTCGACATCCTGGCTACCAG
CTTCATGTACGGCAGCAGAACCTTCATCAACCACACCCAGGGCATCCCCGACTTCTTTAAGCAGTCCTTC
CCTGAGGGCTTCACATGGGAGAGAGTCACCACATACGAGGACGGAGGTGTGCTGACCGCTACTCAGGACA
CCAGCCTCCAGGACGGCTGCCTCATCTACAACGTCAAGATCAGAGGGGTGAACTTCCCATCCAACGGCCC
TGTGATGCAGAAGAAAACACTCGGCTGGGAAGCCAACACCGAGATGCTGTATCCAGCTGACGGAGGACTG
GAAGGCAGAAGCGACATGGCCCTGAAGCTCGTGGGCGGGGGCCACCTGATCTGCAACTTCAAGACCACAT
ACAGATCCAAGAAACCCGCTAAGAACCTCAAGATGCCCGGCGTCTACTATGTGGACCACAGACTGGAAAG
AATCAAGGAGGCCGACAAAGAAACCTACGTCGAGCAGCACGAGGTGGCTGTGGCCAGATACTGCGACCTC
CCTAGCAAACTGGGGCACAAGTGATTAGAGTTTTTCAGATCCGCGTTTGTGTTTTCTGGGTTTCTCACTT
AAGCGTCTGCGTTTTACTTTTGTATTGGGTTTGGCGTTTAGTAGTTTGCGGTAGCGTTCTTGTTATGTGT
AATTACGCTTTTTCTTCTTGCTTCAGCAGTTTCGGTTGAAATATAAATCGAATCAAGTTTCACTTTATCA
GCGTTGTTTTAAATTTTGGCATTAAATTGGTGAAAATTGCTTCAATTTTGTATCTAAATAGAAGTGTCCT
CATTGTCTTCCGTAATCCGTCTAAGCGTCAATTTGTTTACACCACAATATATCCTGCCACCAGCCAGCCA
ACAGCTCCCCGACCGGCAGCTCGGCACAAAATCACCACTCGATACAGGCAGCCCATCAGTCCGGGACGGC
GTCAGCGGGAGAGCCGTTGTAAGGCGGCAGACTTTGCTCATGTTACCGGCAGAAGATCCTTTGATCTTTT
CTACGGGGTCTGACGCTCAGTGGAACGAAAACTCACGTTAAGGGATTTTGGTCATGCATGATATATCTCC
CAATTTGTGTAGGGCTTATTATGCACGCTTAAAAATAATAAAAGCAGACTTGACCTGATAGTTTGGCTGT
GAGCAATTATGTGCTTAGTGCATCTAACGCTTGAGTTAAGCCGCGCCGCGAAGCGGCGTCGGCTTGAACG
AATTTCTAGCTAGACATTATTTGCCGACTACCTTGGTGATCTCGCCTTTCACGTAGTGGACAAATTCTTC
CAACTGATCTGCGCGCGAGGCCAAGCGATCTTCTTCTTGTCCAAGATAAGCCTGTCTAGCTTCAAGTATG
ACGGGCTGATACTGGGCCGGCAGGCGCTCCATTGCCCAGTCGGCAGCGACATCCTTCGGCGCGATTTTGC
CGGTTACTGCGCTGTACCAAATGCGGGACAACGTAAGCACTACATTTCGCTCATCGCCAGCCCAGTCGGG
CGGCGAGTTCCATAGCGTTAAGGTTTCATTTAGCGCCTCAAATAGATCCTGTTCAGGAACCGGATCAAAG
AGTTCCTCCGCCGCTGGACCTACCAAGGCAACGCTATGTTCTCTTGCTTTTGTCAGCAAGATAGCCAGAT
CAATGTCGATCGTGGCTGGCTCGAAGATACCTGCAAGAATGTCATTGCGCTGCCATTCTCCAAATTGCAG
TTCGCGCTTAGCTGGATAACGCCACGGAATGATGTCGTCGTGCACAACAATGGTGACTTCTACAGCGCGG
AGAATCTCGCTCTCTCCAGGGGAAGCCGAAGTTTCCAAAAGGTCGTTGATCAAAGCTCGCCGCGTTGTTT
CATCAAGCCTTACGGTCACCGTAACCAGCAAATCAATATCACTGTGTGGCTTCAGGCCGCCATCCACTGC
GGAGCCGTACAAATGTACGGCCAGCAACGTCGGTTCGAGATGGCGCTCGATGACGCCAACTACCTCTGAT
AGTTGAGTCGATACTTCGGCGATCACCGCTTCCCCCATGATGTTTAACTTTGTTTTAGGGCGACTGCCCT
GCTGCGTAACATCGTTGCTGCTCCATAACATCAAACATCGACCCACGGCGTAACGCGCTTGCTGCTTGGA
TGCCCGAGGCATAGACTGTACCCCAAAAAAACAGTCATAACAAGCCATGAAAACCGCCACTGCGCCGTTA
CCACCGCTGCGTTCGGTCAAGGTTCTGGACCAGTTGCGTGAGCGCATACGCTACTTGCATTACAGCTTAC
GAACCGAACAGGCTTATGTCCACTGGGTTCGTGCCCGAATTGATCACAGGCAGCAACGCTCTGTCATCGT
TACAATCAACATGCTACCCTCCGCGAGATCATCCGTGTTTCAAACCCGGCAGCTTAGTTGCCGTTCTTCC
GATGAGCGTCAGACCCCGTAGAAAAGATCAAAGGATCTTC
Features (pLannotate 1.2.2; 18 found; start..end, strand, type, name):
      1..589     +  rep_origin     ori: high-copy-number ColE1/pMB1/pBR322/pUC origin of replication
    775..915     -  misc_feature   bom: basis of mobility region from pBR322
   1017..1056    -  CDS            rop (fragment): Rop protein, which maintains plasmids at low copy number; rop
   1259..1453    -  rep_origin     pVS1 oriV: origin of replication for the Pseudomonas plasmid pVS1 (Heeb et al., 2000)
   1519..2592    -  CDS            pVS1 RepA: replication protein from the Pseudomonas plasmid pVS1 (Heeb et al., 2000)
   3021..3650    -  CDS            pVS1 StaA: stability protein from the Pseudomonas plasmid pVS1 (Heeb et al., 2000)
   4210..4611    -  CDS            Y4CG_SINFN (fragment): Protein inferred from homology: Swiss-Prot protein existence level 3. From Sinorhizobium fredii (strain NBRC 101917 / NGR234).
   4951..4975    -  misc_feature   RB T-DNA repeat: right border repeat from nopaline C58 T-DNA
   7012..10155   +  CDS            VIP1: VIP1L_ARATH - Also known as QVE7 From Arabidopsis thaliana (Mouse-ear cress).
  10204..10227   +  CDS            3xFLAG (fragment): three tandem FLAG® epitope tags
  10235..10487   +  terminator     NOS terminator: nopaline synthase terminator and poly(A) signal
  10842..11339   -  CDS            MSR4 (fragment): MSRA4_ARATH - Also known as PMSR, PMSR4. Experimental evidence at protein level: Swiss-Prot protein existence level 1. Catalyzes the reduction of methionine sulfoxide (MetSO) to methionine in proteins. Plays a protective role against oxidative stress by restoring activity to proteins that have been inactivated by methionine oxidation. Prevents the methionine sulfoxidation of the heat shock protein HSP21 and its subsequent inactivation. MSRA family specifically reduces the MetSO S-enantiomer. From Arabidopsis thaliana (Mouse-ear cress).
  11912..12628   +  CDS            OLEO2_BRANA: Experimental evidence at protein level: Swiss-Prot protein existence level 1. May have a structural role to stabilize the lipid body during desiccation of the seed by preventing coalescence of the oil. Probably interacts with both lipid and phospholipid moieties of lipid bodies. May also provide recognition signals for specific lipase anchorage in lipolysis during seedling growth. From Brassica napus (Rape).
  12629..13321   +  CDS            TagRFP: TagRFP is a basic (constitutively fluorescent) red fluorescent protein published in 2007, derived from Entacmaea quadricolor. It has very low acid sensitivity.
  13615..13639   -  misc_feature   LB T-DNA repeat: left border repeat from nopaline C58 T-DNA
  14017..14804   -  CDS            SmR (fragment): aminoglycoside adenylyltransferase (Murphy, 1985); aadA; confers resistance to spectinomycin and streptomycin
  14815..14871   -  CDS            GmR (fragment): gentamycin acetyltransferase; aacC1; confers resistance to gentamycin
  15047..15070   -  promoter       Pc promoter (fragment): intI1 (promoter lies within the coding sequence); class 1 integron promoter
