[The description below was written by a language model from this plasmid's Addgene catalogue record and pLannotate feature annotations shown in this document.]
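Description:
proUBI10::VIH2-FL::FLAG-K379A-K381A-K498A is a 15.2 kb binary T-DNA plasmid for plant expression, assembled by Golden Gate cloning in the LIIbeta F 1-2 backbone and intended for ubiquitous expression of a mutant inositol pyrophosphate kinase/phosphatase in Arabidopsis. Outside the T-DNA, the backbone carries a high-copy ColE1/pUC-type origin with the pBR322 bom site for propagation in E. coli. It also has the pVS1 oriV with RepA and StaA replication and stability functions, which typically support maintenance in Agrobacterium. An aadA gene (with remnants of an integron promoter and gentamicin cassette) provides spectinomycin selection in bacteria.

Between the nopaline-type right and left border repeats sit two units. The first is the full-length 3,144 bp Arabidopsis VIH2 coding sequence (a PPIP5K, listed in the record under the name VIP1) carrying the substitutions K379A, K381A and K498A, fused at its C terminus to a 3xFLAG epitope and followed by the NOS terminator. The construct name and purpose indicate it is driven by the UBI10 (ubiquitin 10) promoter. The feature table does not annotate that promoter, although the roughly 2 kb unannotated stretch upstream of the coding sequence is where it would lie. The Entrez link in the catalogue entry points to the VirE2-interacting protein also called VIP1, which appears to be a name collision rather than the actual insert.

The second unit is an oleosin–TagRFP fusion that serves as the "OLEO-Red" marker, allowing transgenic seeds to be picked by red fluorescence instead of antibiotic or herbicide selection. A fragment annotated as MSR4 upstream of it probably reflects genomic sequence flanking the oleosin regulatory region. According to the associated publication title, the plasmid belongs to work on how PPIP5K phosphatase activity is controlled in phosphate homeostasis. The FLAG tag permits detection or immunoprecipitation of the mutant protein in planta.
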