Addgene plasmid #238341: proUBI10::VIH2-FL::FLAG-K379A-K381A-K498A
Purpose: proUBI10::VIH2-FL::FLAG-K379A-K381A-K498A ubiquitous expression in Arabidopsis plants
Depositing lab: Michael Hothorn. Depositing organization: University of Geneva. Publication: A small signaling domain controls PPIP5K phosphatase activity in phosphate homeostasis. Raia P, Lee K, Bartsch SM, Rico-Resendiz F, Portugal-Calisto D, Vadas O, Panse VG, Fiedler D, Hothorn M. Nat Commun. 2025 Feb 19;16(1):1753. doi: 10.1038/s41467-025-56937-0. PubMed 39966396.
Backbone
  Vector backbone: LIIbeta F 1-2
  Vector type: Plant Expression
  Selectable markers: OLEO-Red seed coat fluorescent protein
Growth in bacteria
  Bacterial resistance: Spectinomycin, 50 μg/mL
  Growth temperature: 37°C
  Growth strain: DH5alpha
  Copy number: High Copy
Gene/Insert
  Gene/Insert name: VIP1 (alt names: VIH2; PPIP5K)
  Species: A. thaliana (mustard weed)
  Insert size (bp): 3144
  Mutation: AtVIH2-K379A-K381A-K498A
  Entrez Gene: VIP1 (a.k.a. AT1G43700, AtVIP1, F2J6.6, F2J6_6, SUE3, VIRE2-INTERACTING PROTEIN, VIRE2-interacting protein 1, sulphate utilization efficiency 3)
  Tag / fusion protein: 3x Flag-tag (C terminal on backbone)
  Cloning method: Golden Gate
Terms and licenses: Academic/Nonprofit Terms; Industry Terms: Not Available to Industry
How to cite: proUBI10::VIH2-FL::FLAG-K379A-K381A-K498A was a gift from Michael Hothorn (Addgene plasmid # 238341 ; http://n2t.net/addgene:238341 ; RRID:Addgene_238341)
